>Addgene plasmid #183997 | eDrTrkB | addgene full sequence | sequence record 391270 | Addgene NGS Result
TAGTTATTAATAGTAATCAATTACGGGGTCATTAGTTCATAGCCCATATATGGAGTTCCGCGTTACATAA
CTTACGGTAAATGGCCCGCCTGGCTGACCGCCCAACGACCCCCGCCCATTGACGTCAATAATGACGTATG
TTCCCATAGTAACGCCAATAGGGACTTTCCATTGACGTCAATGGGTGGAGTATTTACGGTAAACTGCCCA
CTTGGCAGTACATCAAGTGTATCATATGCCAAGTACGCCCCCTATTGACGTCAATGACGGTAAATGGCCC
GCCTGGCATTATGCCCAGTACATGACCTTATGGGACTTTCCTACTTGGCAGTACATCTACGTATTAGTCA
TCGCTATTACCATGGTGATGCGGTTTTGGCAGTACATCAATGGGCGTGGATAGCGGTTTGACTCACGGGG
ATTTCCAAGTCTCCACCCCATTGACGTCAATGGGAGTTTGTTTTGGCACCAAAATCAACGGGACTTTCCA
AAATGTCGTAACAACTCCGCCCCATTGACGCAAATGGGCGGTAGGCGTGTACGGTGGGAGGTCTATATAA
GCAGAGCTGGTTTAGTGAACCGTCAGATCCGCTAGCATGGAGACAGACACACTCCTGCTATGGGTACTGC
TGCTCTGGGTTCCAGGTTCCACTGGTGACAGCAAGGGCGAGGAGGATAACATGGCCATCATCAAGGAGTT
CATGCGCTTCAAGGTGCACATGGAGGGCTCCGTGAACGGCCACGAGTTCGAGATCGAGGGCGAGGGCGAG
GGCCGCCCCTACGAGGGCACCCAGACCGCCAAGCTGAAGGTGACCAAGGGTGGCCCCCTGCCCTTCGCCT
GGGACATCCTGTCCCCTCAGTTCATGTACGGCTCCAAGGCCTACGTGAAGCACCCCGCCGACATCCCCGA
CTACTTGAAGCTGTCCTTCCCCGAGGGCTTCAAGTGGGAGCGCGTGATGAACTTCGAGGACGGCGGCGTG
GTGACCGTGACCCAGGACTCCTCCCTGCAGGACGGCGAGTTCATCTACAAGGTGAAGCTGCGCGGCACCA
ACTTCCCCTCCGACGGCCCCGTAATGCAGAAGAAGACCATGGGCTGGGAGGCCTCCTCCGAGCGGATGTA
CCCCGAGGACGGCGCCCTGAAGGGCGAGATCAAGCAGAGGCTGAAGCTGAAGGACGGCGGCCACTACGAC
GCTGAGGTCAAGACCACCTACAAGGCCAAGAAGCCCGTGCAGCTGCCCGGCGCCTACAACGTCAACATCA
AGTTGGACATCACCTCCCACAACGAGGACTACACCATCGTGGAACAGTACGAACGCGCCGAGGGCCGCCA
CTCCACCGGCGGCATGGACGAGCTGTACAAGGAATTCAGTGCTGGTAGTGCTGGTAGTGCTGGCACCGGT
ATGAGCCGGGACCCGTTGCCCTTTTTTCCACCGCTTTACCTTGGTGGCCCGGAAATTACCACCGAGAACT
GCGAGCGCGAGCCGATTCATATTCCCGGCAGCATCCAGCCGCACGGCGCCCTGCTCACTGCCGACGGGCA
CAGCGGCGAGGTGCTCCAGATGAGCCTCAACGCGGCCACTTTTCTGGGACAGGAACCCACAGTGCTGCGC
GGACAGACCCTCGCCGCACTGCTGCCCGAGCAGTGGCCCGCGCTGCAAGCGGCCCTGCCCCCCGGCTGCC
CCGACGCCCTGCAATACCGCGCAACGCTGGACTGGCCTGCCGCCGGGCACCTTTCGCTGACGGTGCACCG
GGTCGGCGAGTTGCTGATTCTGGAGTTCGAGCCGACGGAGGCCTGGGACAGCACCGGGCCGCACGCGCTG
CGCAACGCGATGTTCGCGCTCGAAAGTGCCCCCAACCTGCGGGCGCTGGCCGAGGTGGCGACCCAGACGG
TCCGCGAGCTGACGGGCTTTGACCGGGTGATGCTCTACAAATTTGCCCCCGACGCCACCGGCGAAGTGAT
TGCCGAGGCCCGCCGTGAGGGGCTGCACGCCTTTCTGGGCCACCGTTTTCCCGCGTCGGACATTCCGGCG
CAGGCCCGCGCGCTCTACACCCGGCACCTGCTGCGCCTGACCGCCGACACCCGCGCCGCCGCCGTGCCGC
TCGATCCCGTCCTCAACCCGCAGACGAATGCGCCCACCCCGCTGGGCGGCGCCGTGCTGCGCGCCACCTC
GCCCATGCACATGCAGTACCTGCGGAACATGGGCGTCGGGTCGAGCCTGTCGGTGTCGGTGGTGGTCGGC
GGCCAGCTCTGGGGCCTGATCGCCTGCCACCACCAGACGCCCTACGTGTTGCCGCCCGACCTGCGAACCA
CGCTCGAATACCTGGGCCGCTTGCTGAGCCTGCAAGTTCAGGTCAAGGAAGCGGCGGACGTGGCGGCCTT
TCGCCAGAGCCTGCGGGAGCACCACGCGCGGGTGGCCCTCGCGGCGGCGCACTCGCTCTCGCCGCACGAC
ACCCTCAGTGACCCGGCGCTTGACCTGCTGGGCCTGATGCGGGCCGGGGGCCTGATTCTGCGTTTCGAGG
GCCGCTGGCAGACGTTGGGTGAAGTGCCGCCTGCCCCGGCGGTGGACGCGCTGCTGGCGTGGCTCGAAAC
CCAGCCGGGCGCCCTGGTCCAGACCGACGCGCTAGGCCAACTGTGGCCCGCCGGCGCCGATCTCGCCCCC
AGCGCAGCGGGCCTGCTCGCCATCAGCGTGGGCGAGGGCTGGTCGGAGTGCCTCGTCTGGCTGCGGCCCG
AACTGCGGCTGGAGGTCGCCTGGGGCGGGGCCACTCCTGACCAGGCGAAAGACGACCTCGGGCCGCGCCA
CTCATTCGACACCTACCTCGAAGAAAAACGCGGCTACGCCGAGCCCTGGCATCCCGGCGAAATCGAGGAG
GCGCAGGATCTACGTGACACATTGACCGGGGCGCTGGGCGAGCAGCTCGAGATCGCCACTGGGATGGTGG
GGGCCCTCCTCTTGCTGCTGGTGGTGGCCCTGGGGATCGGCCTCTTCATGTCTAGAAAGTTGGCAAGACA
CTCCAAGTTTGGCATGAAAGGCCCAGCTTCCGTCATCAGCAACGACGATGACTCTGCCAGCCCTCTCCAC
CACATCTCCAACGGGAGCAACACTCCGTCTTCTTCGGAGGGCGGGCCCGATGCTGTCATCATTGGGATGA
CCAAGATCCCTGTCATTGAAAACCCCCAGTACTTCGGTATCACCAACAGCCAGCTCAAGCCGGACACATT
TGTTCAGCACATCAAGAGACACAACATCGTTCTGAAGAGGGAGCTTGGAGAAGGAGCCTTTGGGAAAGTT
TTCCTAGCGGAGTGCTATAACCTCTGCCCCGAGCAGGATAAGATCCTGGTGGCCGTGAAGACGCTGAAGG
ACGCCAGCGACAATGCTCGCAAGGACTTTCATCGCGAAGCCGAGCTGCTGACCAACCTCCAGCACGAGCA
CATTGTCAAGTTCTACGGTGTCTGTGTGGAGGGCGACCCACTCATCATGGTCTTTGAGTACATGAAGCAC
GGGGACCTCAACAAGTTCCTTAGGGCACACGGGCCAGATGCAGTGCTGATGGCAGAGGGTAACCCGCCCA
CCGAGCTGACGCAGTCGCAGATGCTGCACATCGCTCAGCAAATCGCAGCAGGCATGGTCTACCTGGCATC
CCAACACTTCGTGCACCGAGACCTGGCCACCCGGAACTGCTTGGTAGGAGAGAACCTGCTGGTGAAAATT
GGGGACTTCGGGATGTCCCGGGATGTATACAGCACCGACTACTACCGGGTTGGTGGCCACACAATGTTGC
CCATCCGATGGATGCCTCCAGAGAGCATCATGTACAGGAAATTCACCACCGAGAGTGACGTCTGGAGCCT
GGGAGTTGTGTTGTGGGAGATCTTCACCTACGGCAAGCAGCCCTGGTATCAGCTATCAAACAACGAGGTG
ATAGAATGCATCACCCAGGGCAGAGTCCTTCAGCGGCCTCGCACGTGTCCCCAGGAGGTGTACGAGCTGA
TGCTGGGATGCTGGCAGCGGGAACCACACACAAGGAAGAACATCAAGAACATCCACACACTCCTTCAGAA
CTTGGCGAAGGCGTCGCCCGTCTACCTGGACATCCTAGGGTCTAGAGGCGGTGGTGGCAGCGGAGGAGGG
GGGAGCGGCGGCGGTGGCAGTGGCGGCGGCGGTAGTCGCAGCCGCTTTGTGAAAAAAGATAGCGCCGGCA
GTGCGGGTAGTGCGGGGAGCGCCGGTAGCTATCTGGCGAACGAAATTCTGTGGGGCAGCGCTGGTAGCGC
AGGAAGCGCCGGCAGTGCAGGGTTTTGCTATGAAAACGAAGTGGCGCTGTCATAATCAGCCATACCACAT
TTGTAGAGGTTTTACTTGCTTTAAAAAACCTCCCACACCTCCCCCTGAACCTGAAACATAAAATGAATGC
AATTGTTGTTGTTAACTTGTTTATTGCAGCTTATAATGGTTACAAATAAAGCAATAGCATCACAAATTTC
ACAAATAAAGCATTTTTTTCACTGCATTCTAGTTGTGGTTTGTCCAAACTCATCAATGTATCTTAAGGCG
TAAATTGTAAGCGTTAATATTTTGTTAAAATTCGCGTTAAATTTTTGTTAAATCAGCTCATTTTTTAACC
AATAGGCCGAAATCGGCAAAATCCCTTATAAATCAAAAGAATAGACCGAGATAGGGT
[37 nt withheld, positions 4678-4714]
AAAGAACGTGGACTCCAACGTCAAAGG
[49 nt withheld, positions 4742-4790]
T
[91 nt withheld, positions 4792-4882]
G
[124 nt withheld, positions 4884-5007]
CAGGTGGCACTTTTCGGGGAAATGTGCGCGGAACCCCTATTTGTTTATTTTTCTAAATACATTCAAATAT
GTATCCGCTCATGAGACAATAACCCTGATAAATGCTTCAATAATATTGAAAAAGGAAGAGTCCTGAGGCG
GAAAGAACCAGCTGTGGAATGTGTGTCAGTTAGGGTGTGGAAAGTCCCCAGGCTCCCCAGCAGGCAGAAG
TATGCAAAGCATGCATCTCAATTAGTCAGCAACCAGGTGTGGAAAGTCCCCAGGCTCCCCAGCAGGCAGA
AGTATGCAAAGCATGCATCTCAATTAGTCAGCAACCATAGTCCCGCCCCTAACTCCGCCCATCCCGCCCC
TAACTCCGCCCAGTTCCGCCCATTCTCCGCCCCATGGCTGACTAATTTTTTTTATTTATGCAGAGGCCGA
GGCCGCCTCGGCCTCTGAGCTATTCCAGAAGTAGTGAGGAGGCTTTTTTGGAGGCCTAGGCTTTTGCAAA
GATCGATCAAGAGACAGGATGAGGATCGTTTCGCATGATTGAACAAGATGGATTGCACGCAGGTTCTCCG
GCCGCTTGGGTGGAGAGGCTATTCGGCTATGACTGGGCACAACAGACAATCGGCTGCTCTGATGCCGCCG
TGTTCCGGCTGTCAGCGCAGGGGCGCCCGGTTCTTTTTGTCAAGACCGACCTGTCCGGTGCCCTGAATGA
ACTGCAAGACGAGGCAGCGCGGCTATCGTGGCTGGCCACGACGGGCGTTCCTTGCGCAGCTGTGCTCGAC
GTTGTCACTGAAGCGGGAAGGGACTGGCTGCTATTGGGCGAAGTGCCGGGGCAGGATCTCCTGTCATCTC
ACCTTGCTCCTGCCGAGAAAGTATCCATCATGGCTGATGCAATGCGGCGGCTGCATACGCTTGATCCGGC
TACCTGCCCATTCGACCACCAAGCGAAACATCGCATCGAGCGAGCACGTACTCGGATGGAAGCCGGTCTT
GTCGATCAGGATGATCTGGACGAAGAGCATCAGGGGCTCGCGCCAGCCGAACTGTTCGCCAGGCTCAAGG
CGAGCATGCCCGACGGCGAGGATCTCGTCGTGACCCATGGCGATGCCTGCTTGCCGAATATCATGGTGGA
AAATGGCCGCTTTTCTGGATTCATCGACTGTGGCCGGCTGGGTGTGGCGGACCGCTATCAGGACATAGCG
TTGGCTACCCGTGATATTGCTGAAGAGCTTGGCGGCGAATGGGCTGACCGCTTCCTCGTGCTTTACGGTA
TCGCCGCTCCCGATTCGCAGCGCATCGCCTTCTATCGCCTTCTTGACGAGTTCTTCTGAGCGGGACTCTG
GGGTTCGAAATGACCGACCAAGCGACGCCCAACCTGCCATCACGAGATTTCGATTCCACCGCCGCCTTCT
ATGAAAGGTTGGGCTTCGGAATCGTTTTCCGGGACGCCGGCTGGATGATCCTCCAGCGCGGGGATCTCAT
GCTGGAGTTCTTCGCCCACCCTAGGGGGAGGCTAACTGAAACACGGAAGGAGACAATACCGGAAGGAACC
CGCGCTATGACGGCAATAAAAAGACAGAATAAAACGCACGGTGTTGGGTCGTTTGTTCATAAACGCGGGG
TTCGGTCCCAGGGCTGGCACTCTGTCGATACCCCACCGAGACCCCATTGGGGCCAATACGCCCGCGTTTC
TTCCTTTTCCCCACCCCACCCCCCAAGTTCGGGTGAAGGCCCAGGGCTCGCAGCCAACGTCGGGGCGGCA
GGCCCTGCCATAGCCTCAGGTTACTCATATATACTTTAGATTGATTTAAAACTTCATTTTTAATTTAAAA
GGATCTAGGTGAAGATCCTTTTTGATAATCTCATGACCAAAATCCCTTAACGTGAGTTTTCGTTCCACTG
AGCGTCAGACCCCGTAGAAAAGATCAAAGGATCTTCTTGAGATCCTTTTTTTCTGCGCGTAATCTGCTGC
TTGCAAACAAAAAAACCACCGCTACCAGCGGTGGTTTGTTTGCCGGATCAAGAGCTACCAACTCTTTTTC
CGAAGGTAACTGGCTTCAGCAGAGCGCAGATACCAAATACTGTTCTTCTAGTGTAGCCGTAGTTAGGCCA
CCACTTCAAGAACTCTGTAGCACCGCCTACATACCTCGCTCTGCTAATCCTGTTACCAGTGGCTGCTGCC
AGTGGCGATAAGTCGTGTCTTACCGGGTTGGACTCAAGACGATAGTTACCGGATAAGGCGCAGCGGTCGG
GCTGAACGGGGGGTTCGTGCACACAGCCCAGCTTGGAGCGAACGACCTACACCGAACTGAGATACCTACA
GCGTGAGCTATGAGAAAGCGCCACGCTTCCCGAAGGGAGAAAGGCGGACAGGTATCCGGTAAGCGGCAGG
GTCGGAACAGGAGAGCGCACGAGGGAGCTTCCAGGGGGAAACGCCTGGTATCTTTATAGTCCTGTCGGGT
TTCGCCACCTCTGACTTGAGCGTCGATTTTTGTGATGCTCGTCAGGGGGGCGGAGCCTATGGAAAAACGC
CAGCAACGCGGCCTTTTTACGGTTCCTGGCCTTTTGCTGGCCTTTTGCTCACATGTTCTTTCCTGCGTTA
TCCCCTGATTCTGTGGATAACCGTATTACCGCCATGCAT
Features (pLannotate 1.2.2; 16 found; start..end, strand, type, name):
     61..364     +  enhancer       CMV enhancer: human cytomegalovirus immediate early enhancer
    365..568     +  promoter       CMV promoter: human cytomegalovirus (CMV) immediate early promoter
    597..659     +  sig_peptide    Igκ leader: leader sequence from mouse immunoglobulin κ light chain
    660..1361    +  CDS            mCherry: mCherry is a basic (constitutively fluorescent) red fluorescent protein published in 2004, derived from Discosoma sp.. It is reported to be a very rapidly-maturing monomer with low acid sensitivity.
   1401..2363    +  CDS            DrCBD: DrCBD is a basic (constitutively fluorescent) long stokes shift fluorescent protein published in 2009, derived from Deinococcus radiodurans. It requires the cofactor biliverdin for fluorescence.
   2937..4100    +  CDS            Ntrk2 (fragment): NTRK2_RAT - Also known as Trkb. Experimental evidence at protein level: Swiss-Prot protein existence level 1. Receptor tyrosine kinase involved in the development and the maturation of the central and the peripheral nervous systems through regulation of neuron survival, proliferation, migration, differentiation, and synapse formation and plasticity. Receptor for BDNF/brain-derived neurotrophic factor and NTF4/neurotrophin-4. Alternatively can also bind NTF3/neurotrophin-3 which is less efficient in activating the receptor but regulates neuron survival through NTRK2. Upon ligand-binding, underg
   4320..4401    +  CDS            large T antigen (fragment): large T antigen from SV40 (simian virus 40)
   4424..4545    +  polyA_signal   SV40 poly(A) signal: SV40 polyadenylation signal
   4579..5007    -  rep_origin     f1 ori (sequence partly withheld): f1 bacteriophage origin of replication; arrow indicates direction of (+) strand synthesis
   5034..5138    +  promoter       AmpR promoter: bla
   5140..5497    +  promoter       SV40 promoter: SV40 enhancer and early promoter
   5532..6326    +  CDS            NeoR/KanR: aminoglycoside phosphotransferase from Tn5; aph(3')-II (or nptII); confers resistance to neomycin, kanamycin, and G418 (Geneticin®)
   6347..6499    +  CDS            ble (fragment): BLE_KLEPN - Experimental evidence at protein level: Swiss-Prot protein existence level 1. Binding protein with a strong affinity to the bleomycin family of antibiotics. Binds to CL990; an antimitotic-antibiotic compound. From Klebsiella pneumoniae.
   6558..6605    +  polyA_signal   HSV TK poly(A) signal: herpes simplex virus thymidine kinase polyadenylation signal (Cole and Stacy, 1985)
   6696..6712    -  polyA_signal   bGH poly(A) signal (fragment): bovine growth hormone polyadenylation signal
   6934..7522    +  rep_origin     ori: high-copy-number ColE1/pMB1/pBR322/pUC origin of replication
