[The description below was written by a language model from this plasmid's Addgene catalogue record and pLannotate feature annotations shown in this document.]
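Description:
eDrTrkB is a mammalian expression plasmid built on the pEGFP-N1 backbone (about 7.6 kb) that encodes a TrkB receptor tyrosine kinase engineered for optical control; the associated work concerns RTKs regulated by far-red light. It replicates in E. coli at high copy from a ColE1/pUC-type origin and also carries an f1 phage origin. Selection relies on a single NeoR/KanR (Tn5 aminoglycoside phosphotransferase) gene placed behind tandem bacterial (AmpR/bla) and SV40 early promoters and followed by an HSV TK polyadenylation signal, so it gives kanamycin resistance in bacteria and can support G418 selection in transfected mammalian cells. The short ble, bGH poly(A) and SV40 large T antigen matches in the annotation are fragments and are probably backbone remnants rather than functional parts.

The payload is a single fusion open reading frame driven by the CMV immediate-early enhancer and promoter and terminated by the SV40 poly(A) signal. It begins with a mouse Igκ leader, a secretory signal that routes the protein into the secretory pathway, followed by mCherry as a red fluorescent marker for expression and localisation. Next comes sequence from the Deinococcus radiodurans bacterial phytochrome, annotated as its chromophore-binding domain, which uses biliverdin as cofactor and serves as the light-sensing module. A TrkB (NTRK2) fragment lies at the C-terminal end. An unannotated stretch sits between the phytochrome and TrkB features, and the record does not define it. The catalogue lists the insert as human NTRK2, whereas the automated annotation matched the fragment to the rat orthologue, so the exact species origin and boundaries of the TrkB portion are not resolved here. The construct is intended for light-regulated TrkB expression and signalling studies in mammalian cells.
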