Addgene plasmid #183997: eDrTrkB
Purpose: Optically controlled eDrTrkB expression in mammalian cells
Depositing lab: Dmitry Gerashchenko & Vladislav Verkhusha. Depositing organization: University of Helsinki, Institute of Biomedicine. Publication: A general approach for engineering RTKs optically controlled with far-red light. Leopold AV, Thankachan S, Yang C, Gerashchenko D, Verkhusha VV. Nat Methods. 2022 Jul;19(7):871-880. doi: 10.1038/s41592-022-01517-z. Epub 2022 Jun 9. PubMed 35681062.
Backbone
  Vector backbone: pEGFP-N1
  Vector type: Mammalian Expression
Growth in bacteria
  Bacterial resistance: Kanamycin, 50 μg/mL
  Growth temperature: 37°C
  Growth strain: DH5alpha
  Copy number: High Copy
Gene/Insert
  Gene/Insert name: eDrTrkB
  Species: H. sapiens (human)
  Entrez Gene: NTRK2 (a.k.a. DEE58, EIEE58, GP145-TrkB, OBHD, TRKB, trk-B)
  Tag / fusion protein: Ig kappa secretory signal, mCherry, Deinococcus radiodurans bacterial phytochrome (N terminal on insert)
  Cloning method: Restriction Enzyme; 5′ cloning site unknown (unknown if destroyed)
Terms and licenses: Academic/Nonprofit Terms; Industry Terms: Not Available to Industry
How to cite: eDrTrkB was a gift from Dmitry Gerashchenko & Vladislav Verkhusha (Addgene plasmid # 183997 ; http://n2t.net/addgene:183997 ; RRID:Addgene_183997)
